>Addgene plasmid #18634 | T4 Lysozyme R154E | addgene partial sequence | sequence record 24419 | 3primeUP
TANGAAAAAGCCCGCTCATTAGGCGGGCTCAGATCTGCTCATGTTTGACAGCTTATCATCGATAAGCTTC
GGCAATAAATTCTTGATATGTTTTCATATGTTTCCTTTAAATATTTTAATTAGTAATTGTCTATTCAAGT
AATTGTGAATATACTATCACAATTCCAAGAGAAAGTAAACAGCTTTATAGATTTTTATACGCGTCCCAAG
TGCCAGTTTCAAACGTTGTAATGACTCGTTTTGCGCGATTAGGTGTTTGATTATACCATCTACTTTTAGC
TAAGTTAACTGCTGCTTCATCCCAGCGTTTTTGTTGAAGCATACGTAAAGAGTTAGTAAATCCTGCCACA
CCGGTTTCTCCCATTTGGAAAACCATATTAATCAATGCACAGCGACGAACCGCATCAAGAGAATCATAAA
CCGGTTTTAATTTAGCATTTCTCAGAATTCCGCGAACAGCAGCATCAACATCCTGATTAAAGAGTTTTTC
AGCCTCATCTTTTGTAATTACACCATTGCAATTACGCCCAATAGCTTTATCTAATTCAGATTTAGCAGCA
TTAAGTGATGGACTTTTTGTAAGCAAATGACCGATGCCAATAGTGTAATAGCCTTCTGTGTCTTTATAGA
TTTTAAGTCTAAGACCTTCATCTATACGTAACATTTCAAATATATTCATAATACCTCCTAAGCATCGATG
GATCCTGTTTCCTGTGTGAAATTGTTATCCGCTCACAATTCCACACATTATACGAGCCGATGATAATTGT
CACAGGGGNATGGGGAGTAGCTGATCCGGTTCCGGGTGA
