[The description below was written by a language model from this plasmid's Addgene catalogue record.]
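Description:
T4 Lysozyme R154E is a bacterial expression plasmid built on the pHS1403 backbone (about 5 kb without the insert) that carries the bacteriophage T4 lysozyme gene, gene e, with a single point mutation replacing arginine 154 with glutamate. The roughly 600 bp insert sits between BamHI and HindIII sites, both of which were preserved during cloning. According to the depositor's notes, the BamHI site lies 27 bp from the start codon and the HindIII site 115 bp from the stop codon, so the cloned fragment includes short flanking untranslated stretches around the coding region and can be excised or swapped as a cassette. The plasmid is maintained at high copy number in E. coli and is selected with ampicillin. The record does not state the promoter that drives expression, the origin of replication, or any fusion tags, and no feature table is provided to fill in those details.

T4 lysozyme is a small phage-encoded enzyme that hydrolyses the bacterial cell wall, and it has long served as a model protein for examining how individual amino acid substitutions affect folding, stability and structure. A charge-reversing substitution such as R154E, which exchanges a positively charged side chain for a negatively charged one, is the kind of change typically used to probe electrostatic contributions to protein stability, although the record itself does not state the specific purpose of this variant. The construct is suited to recombinant production of the mutant protein in bacteria for biophysical or structural characterisation alongside the wild-type enzyme and other point mutants.
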