Addgene plasmid #18634: T4 Lysozyme R154E
Depositing lab: Brian Matthews. Depositing organization: University of Oregon.
Backbone
  Vector backbone: pHS1403
  Backbone size w/o insert (bp): 5000
  Vector type: Bacterial Expression
Growth in bacteria
  Bacterial resistance: Ampicillin, 100 μg/mL
  Growth temperature: 37°C
  Growth strain: DH5alpha
  Copy number: High Copy
Gene/Insert
  Gene/Insert name: T4 Lysozyme (alt name: 1154E)
  Species: Bacteriophage T4
  Insert size (bp): 600
  Mutation: R154E
  GenBank ID: NP_049736
  Entrez Gene: e (a.k.a. T4p123)
  Cloning method: Restriction Enzyme; 5′ cloning site BamHI (not destroyed); 3′ cloning site HindIII (not destroyed)
  Sequencing primers: 5′ na; 3′ GGCGTATCACGAGGCCC
Terms and licenses: Academic/Nonprofit Terms; Industry Terms: Not Available to Industry
Depositor comments: The BamHI site is 27 bp from the ATG and the HindIII site is 115 bp from the stop.
How to cite: T4 Lysozyme R154E was a gift from Brian Matthews (Addgene plasmid # 18634 ; http://n2t.net/addgene:18634 ; RRID:Addgene_18634)
